>Addgene plasmid #142765 | TFORF1254 | addgene full sequence | sequence record 395834 | Addgene NGS Result
TTAATGTAGTCTTATGCAATACTCTTGTAGTCTTGCAACATGGTAACGATGAGTTAGCAACATGCCTTAC
AAGGAGAGAAAAAGCACCGTGCATGCCGATTGGTGGAAGTAAGGTGGTACGATCGTGCCTTATTAGGAAG
GCAACAGACGGGTCTGACATGGATTGGACGAACCACTGAATTGCCGCATTGCAGAGATATTGTATTTAAG
TGCCTAGCTCGATACATAAACGGGTCTCTCTGGTTAGACCAGATCTGAGCCTGGGAGCTCTCTGGCTAAC
TAGGGAACCCACTGCTTAAGCCTCAATAAAGCTTGCCTTGAGTGCTTCAAGTAGTGTGTGCCCGTCTGTT
GTGTGACTCTGGTAACTAGAGATCCCTCAGACCCTTTTAGTCAGTGTGGAAAATCTCTAGCAGTGGCGCC
CGAACAGGGACTTGAAAGCGAAAGGGAAACCAGAGGAGCTCTCTCGACGCAGGACTCGGCTTGCTGAAGC
GCGCACGGCAAGAGGCGAGGGGCGGCGACTGGTGAGTACGCCAAAAATTTTGACTAGCGGAGGCTAGAAG
GAGAGAGATGGGTGCGAGAGCGTCAGTATTAAGCGGGGGAGAATTAGATCGCGATGGGAAAAAATTCGGT
TAAGGCCAGGGGGAAAGAAAAAATATAAATTAAAACATATAGTATGGGCAAGCAGGGAGCTAGAACGATT
CGCAGTTAATCCTGGCCTGTTAGAAACATCAGAAGGCTGTAGACAAATACTGGGACAGCTACAACCATCC
CTTCAGACAGGATCAGAAGAACTTAGATCATTATATAATACAGTAGCAACCCTCTATTGTGTGCATCAAA
GGATAGAGATAAAAGACACCAAGGAAGCTTTAGACAAGATAGAGGAAGAGCAAAACAAAAGTAAGACCAC
CGCACAGCAAGCGGCCGCTGATCTTCAGACCTGGAGGAGGAGATATGAGGGACAATTGGAGAAGTGAATT
ATATAAATATAAAGTAGTAAAAATTGAACCATTAGGAGTAGCACCCACCAAGGCAAAGAGAAGAGTGGTG
CAGAGAGAAAAAAGAGCAGTGGGAATAGGAGCTTTGTTCCTTGGGTTCTTGGGAGCAGCAGGAAGCACTA
TGGGCGCAGCGTCAATGACGCTGACGGTACAGGCCAGACAATTATTGTCTGGTATAGTGCAGCAGCAGAA
CAATTTGCTGAGGGCTATTGAGGCGCAACAGCATCTGTTGCAACTCACAGTCTGGGGCATCAAGCAGCTC
CAGGCAAGAATCCTGGCTGTGGAAAGATACCTAAAGGATCAACAGCTCCTGGGGATTTGGGGTTGCTCTG
GAAAACTCATTTGCACCACTGCTGTGCCTTGGAATGCTAGTTGGAGTAATAAATCTCTGGAACAGATTTG
GAATCACACGACCTGGATGGAGTGGGACAGAGAAATTAACAATTACACAAGCTTAATACACTCCTTAATT
GAAGAATCGCAAAACCAGCAAGAAAAGAATGAACAAGAATTATTGGAATTAGATAAATGGGCAAGTTTGT
GGAATTGGTTTAACATAACAAATTGGCTGTGGTATATAAAATTATTCATAATGATAGTAGGAGGCTTGGT
AGGTTTAAGAATAGTTTTTGCTGTACTTTCTATAGTGAATAGAGTTAGGCAGGGATATTCACCATTATCG
TTTCAGACCCACCTCCCAACCCCGAGGGGACCCATGCATTGCATCTCAATTAGTCAGCAACCAGGTGTGG
AAAGTCCCCAGGCTCCCCAGCAGGCAGAAGTATGCAAAGCATGCGTCTCAATTAGTCAGCAACCATAGTC
CCGCCCCTAACTCCGCCCATCCCGCCCCTAACTCCGCCCAGTTCCGCCCATTCTCCGCCCCATGGCTGAC
TAATTTTTTTTATTTATGCAGAGGCCGAGGCCGCCTCGGCCTCTGAGCTATTCCAGAAGTAGTGAGGAGG
CTTTTTTGGAGGCCTAGGCTTTTGCAAAAAGCTTTCTAGAGGTACCACCGGAGCTTACCATGACCGAGTA
CAAGCCCACGGTGCGCCTCGCCACCCGCGACGACGTCCCCAGGGCCGTACGCACCCTCGCCGCCGCGTTC
GCCGACTACCCCGCCACGCGCCACACCGTCGATCCGGACCGCCACATCGAGCGGGTCACCGAGCTGCAAG
AACTCTTCCTCACGCGCGTCGGGCTCGACATCGGCAAGGTGTGGGTCGCGGACGACGGCGCCGCCGTGGC
GGTCTGGACCACGCCGGAGAGCGTCGAAGCGGGGGCGGTGTTCGCCGAGATCGGCCCGCGCATGGCCGAG
TTGAGCGGTTCCCGGCTGGCCGCGCAGCAACAGATGGAAGGCCTCCTGGCGCCGCACCGGCCCAAGGAGC
CCGCGTGGTTCCTGGCCACCGTCGGCGTCTCGCCCGACCACCAGGGCAAGGGTCTGGGCAGCGCCGTCGT
GCTCCCCGGAGTGGAGGCGGCCGAGCGCGCCGGGGTGCCCGCCTTCCTGGAGACCTCCGCGCCCCGCAAC
CTCCCCTTCTACGAGCGGCTCGGCTTCACCGTCACCGCCGACGTCGAGGTGCCCGAAGGACCGCGCACCT
GGTGCATGACCCGCAAGCCCGGTGCCAGTTAACGAATTCTAGATCTTGAGACAAATGGCAGTATTCATCC
ACAATTTTAAAAGAAAAGGGGGGATTGGGGGGTACAGTGCAGGGGAAAGAATAGTAGACATAATAGCAAC
AGACATACAAACTAAAGAATTACAAAAACAAATTACAAAAATTCAAAATTTTCGGGTTTATTACAGGGAC
AGCAGAGATCCACTTTGGCGCCGGCTCGAGGCCTGCAGGTGCAAAGATGGATAAAGTTTTAAACAGAGAG
GAATCTTTGCAGCTAATGGACCTTCTAGGTCTTGAAAGGAGTGGGAATTGGCTCCGGTGCCCGTCAGTGG
GCAGAGCGCACATCGCCCACAGTCCCCGAGAAGTTGGGGGGAGGGGTCGGCAATTGAACCGGTGCCTAGA
GAAGGTGGCGCGGGGTAAACTGGGAAAGTGATGTCGTGTACTGGCTCCGCCTTTTTCCCGAGGGTGGGGG
AGAACCGTATATAAGTGCAGTAGTCGCCGTGAACGTTCTTTTTCGCAACGGGTTTGCCGCCAGAACACAG
GTAAGTGCCGTGTGTGGTTCCCGCGGGCCTGGCCTCTTTACGGGTTATGGCCCTTGCGTGCCTTGAATTA
CTTCCACCTGGCTGCAGTACGTGATTCTTGATCCCGAGCTTCGGGTTGGAAGTGGGTGGGAGAGTTCGAG
GCCTTGCGCTTAAGGAGCCCCTTCGCCTCGTGCTTGAGTTGAGGCCTGGCCTGGGCGCTGGGGCCGCCGC
GTGCGAATCTGGTGGCACCTTCGCGCCTGTCTCGCTGCTTTCGATAAGTCTCTAGCCATTTAAAATTTTT
GATGACCTGCTGCGACGCTTTTTTTCTGGCAAGATAGTCTTGTAAATGCGGGCCAAGATCTGCACACTGG
TATTTCGGTTTTTGGGGCCGCGGGCGGCGACGGGGCCCGTGCGTCCCAGCGCACATGTTCGGCGAGGCGG
GGCCTGCGAGCGCGGCCACCGAGAATCGGACGGGGGTAGTCTCAAGCTGGCCGGCCTGCTCTGGTGCCTG
GCCTCGCGCCGCCGTGTATCGCCCCGCCCTGGGCGGCAAGGCTGGCCCGGTCGGCACCAGTTGCGTGAGC
GGAAAGATGGCCGCTTCCCGGCCCTGCTGCAGGGAGCTCAAAATGGAGGACGCGGCGCTCGGGAGAGCGG
GCGGGTGAGTCACCCACACAAAGGAAAAGGGCCTTTCCGTCCTCAGCCGTCGCTTCATGTGACTCCACGG
AGTACCGGGCGCCGTCCAGGCACCTCGATTAGTTCTCGAGCTTTTGGAGTACGTCGTCTTTAGGTTGGGG
GGAGGGGTTTTATGCGATGGAGTTTCCCCACACTGAGTGGGTGGAGACTGAAGTTAGGCCAGCTTGGCAC
TTGATGTAATTCTCCTTGGAATTTGCCCTTTTTGAGTTTGGATCTTGGTTCATTCTCAAGCCTCAGACAG
TGGTTCAAAGTTTTTTTCTTCCATTTCAGGTGTCGTGAGGCTAGCACCGCCACCATGGCCATCTACAAGC
AGTCACAGCACATGACGGAGGTTGTGAGGCGCTGCCCCCACCATGAGCGCTGCTCAGATAGCGATGGTCT
GGCCCCTCCTCAGCATCTTATCCGAGTGGAAGGAAATTTGCGTGTGGAGTATTTGGATGACAGAAACACT
TTTCGACATAGTGTGGTGGTGCCCTATGAGCCGCCTGAGGTTGGCTCTGACTGTACCACCATCCACTACA
ACTACATGTGTAACAGTTCCTGCATGGGCGGCATGAACCGGAGGCCCATCCTCACCATCATCACACTGGA
AGACTCCAGTGGTAATCTACTGGGACGGAACAGCTTTGAGGTGCGTGTTTGTGCCTGTCCTGGGAGAGAC
CGGCGCACAGAGGAAGAGAATCTCCGCAAGAAAGGGGAGCCTCACCACGAGCTGCCCCCAGGGAGCACTA
AGCGAGCACTGCCCAACAACACCAGCTCCTCTCCCCAGCCAAAGAAGAAACCACTGGATGGAGAATATTT
CACCCTTCAGATCCGTGGGCGTGAGCGCTTCGAGATGTTCCGAGAGCTGAATGAGGCCTTGGAACTCAAG
GATGCCCAGGCTGGGAAGGAGCCAGGGGGGAGCAGGGCTCACTCCAGCCACCTGAAGTCCAAAAAGGGTC
AGTCTACCTCCCGCCATAAAAAACTCATGTTCAAGACAGAAGGGCCTGACTCAGACTAGTAATGAACTAG
TCCGTAACTTGAAAGTATTTCGATTTCTTGGCTTTATATATCTTGTGGAAAGGACGAGCATACTAGCTAT
CAGAACTCTTCACGCGTTAAGTCGACAATCAACCTCTGGATTACAAAATTTGTGAAAGATTGACTGGTAT
TCTTAACTATGTTGCTCCTTTTACGCTATGTGGATACGCTGCTTTAATGCCTTTGTATCATGCTATTGCT
TCCCGTATGGCTTTCATTTTCTCCTCCTTGTATAAATCCTGGTTGCTGTCTCTTTATGAGGAGTTGTGGC
CCGTTGTCAGGCAACGTGGCGTGGTGTGCACTGTGTTTGCTGACGCAACCCCCACTGGTTGGGGCATTGC
CACCACCTGTCAGCTCCTTTCCGGGACTTTCGCTTTCCCCCTCCCTATTGCCACGGCGGAACTCATCGCC
GCCTGCCTTGCCCGCTGCTGGACAGGGGCTCGGCTGTTGGGCACTGACAATTCCGTGGTGTTGTCGGGGA
AATCATCGTCCTTTCCTTGGCTGCTCGCCTGTGTTGCCACCTGGATTCTGCGCGGGACGTCCTTCTGCTA
CGTCCCTTCGGCCCTCAATCCAGCGGACCTTCCTTCCCGCGGCCTGCTGCCGGCTCTGCGGCCTCTTCCG
CGTCTTCGCCTTCGCCCTCAGACGAGTCGGATCTCCCTTTGGGCCGCCTCCCCGCGTCGACTTTAAGACC
AATGACTTACAAGGCAGCTGTAGATCTTAGCCACTTTTTAAAAGAAAAGGGGGGACTGGAAGGGCTAATT
CACTCCCAACGAAGACAAGATCTGCTTTTTGCTTGTACTGGGTCTCTCTGGTTAGACCAGATCTGAGCCT
GGGAGCTCTCTGGCTAACTAGGGAACCCACTGCTTAAGCCTCAATAAAGCTTGCCTTGAGTGCTTCAAGT
AGTGTGTGCCCGTCTGTTGTGTGACTCTGGTAACTAGAGATCCCTCAGACCCTTTTAGTCAGTGTGGAAA
ATCTCTAGCAGTACGTATAGTAGTTCATGTCATCTTATTATTCAGTATTTATAACTTGCAAAGAAATGAA
TATCAGAGAGTGAGAGGAACTTGTTTATTGCAGCTTATAATGGTTACAAATAAAGCAATAGCATCACAAA
TTTCACAAATAAAGCATTTTTTTCACTGCATTCTAGTTGTGGTTTGTCCAAACTCATCAATGTATCTTAT
CATGTCTGGCTCTAGCTATCCCGCCCCTAACTCCGCCCATCCCGCCCCTAACTCCGCCCAGTTCCGCCCA
TTCTCCGCCCCATGGCTGACTAATTTTTTTTATTTATGCAGAGGCCGAGGCCGCCTCGGCCTCTGAGCTA
TTCCAGAAGTAGTGAGGAGGCTTTTTTGGAGGCCTAGGGACGTACCCAATTCGCCCTATAGTGAGTCGTA
TTACGCGCGCTCACTGGCCGTCGTTTTACAACGTCGTGACTGGGAAAACCCTGGCGTTACCCAACTTAAT
CGCCTTGCAGCACATCCCCCTTTCGCCAGCTGGCGTAATAGCGAAGAGGCCCGCACCGATCGCCCTTCCC
AACAGTTGCGCAGCCTGAATGGCGAATGGG
[124 nt withheld, positions 6401-6524]
C
[91 nt withheld, positions 6526-6616]
A
[49 nt withheld, positions 6618-6666]
CCTTTGACGTTGGAGTCCACGTTCTTT
[37 nt withheld, positions 6694-6730]
ACCCTATCTCGGTCTATTCTTTTGATTTATAAGGGATTTTGCCGATTTCGGCCTATTGGTTAAAAAATGA
GCTGATTTAACAAAAATTTAACGCGAATTTTAACAAAATATTAACGCTTACAATTTAGGTGGCACTTTTC
GGGGAAATGTGCGCGGAACCCCTATTTGTTTATTTTTCTAAATACATTCAAATATGTATCCGCTCATGAG
ACAATAACCCTGATAAATGCTTCAATAATATTGAAAAAGGAAGAGTATGAGTATTCAACATTTCCGTGTC
GCCCTTATTCCCTTTTTTGCGGCATTTTGCCTTCCTGTTTTTGCTCACCCAGAAACGCTGGTGAAAGTAA
AAGATGCTGAAGATCAGTTGGGTGCACGAGTGGGTTACATCGAACTGGATCTCAACAGCGGTAAGATCCT
TGAGAGTTTTCGCCCCGAAGAACGTTTTCCAATGATGAGCACTTTTAAAGTTCTGCTATGTGGCGCGGTA
TTATCCCGTATTGACGCCGGGCAAGAGCAACTCGGTCGCCGCATACACTATTCTCAGAATGACTTGGTTG
AGTACTCACCAGTCACAGAAAAGCATCTTACGGATGGCATGACAGTAAGAGAATTATGCAGTGCTGCCAT
AACCATGAGTGATAACACTGCGGCCAACTTACTTCTGACAACGATCGGAGGACCGAAGGAGCTAACCGCT
TTTTTGCACAACATGGGGGATCATGTAACTCGCCTTGATCGTTGGGAACCGGAGCTGAATGAAGCCATAC
CAAACGACGAGCGTGACACCACGATGCCTGTAGCAATGGCAACAACGTTGCGCAAACTATTAACTGGCGA
ACTACTTACTCTAGCTTCCCGGCAACAATTAATAGACTGGATGGAGGCGGATAAAGTTGCAGGACCACTT
CTGCGCTCGGCCCTTCCGGCTGGCTGGTTTATTGCTGATAAATCTGGAGCCGGTGAGCGTGGGTCTCGCG
GTATCATTGCAGCACTGGGGCCAGATGGTAAGCCCTCCCGTATCGTAGTTATCTACACGACGGGGAGTCA
GGCAACTATGGATGAACGAAATAGACAGATCGCTGAGATAGGTGCCTCACTGATTAAGCATTGGTAACTG
TCAGACCAAGTTTACTCATATATACTTTAGATTGATTTAAAACTTCATTTTTAATTTAAAAGGATCTAGG
TGAAGATCCTTTTTGATAATCTCATGACCAAAATCCCTTAACGTGAGTTTTCGTTCCACTGAGCGTCAGA
CCCCGTAGAAAAGATCAAAGGATCTTCTTGAGATCCTTTTTTTCTGCGCGTAATCTGCTGCTTGCAAACA
AAAAAACCACCGCTACCAGCGGTGGTTTGTTTGCCGGATCAAGAGCTACCAACTCTTTTTCCGAAGGTAA
CTGGCTTCAGCAGAGCGCAGATACCAAATACTGTTCTTCTAGTGTAGCCGTAGTTAGGCCACCACTTCAA
GAACTCTGTAGCACCGCCTACATACCTCGCTCTGCTAATCCTGTTACCAGTGGCTGCTGCCAGTGGCGAT
AAGTCGTGTCTTACCGGGTTGGACTCAAGACGATAGTTACCGGATAAGGCGCAGCGGTCGGGCTGAACGG
GGGGTTCGTGCACACAGCCCAGCTTGGAGCGAACGACCTACACCGAACTGAGATACCTACAGCGTGAGCT
ATGAGAAAGCGCCACGCTTCCCGAAGGGAGAAAGGCGGACAGGTATCCGGTAAGCGGCAGGGTCGGAACA
GGAGAGCGCACGAGGGAGCTTCCAGGGGGAAACGCCTGGTATCTTTATAGTCCTGTCGGGTTTCGCCACC
TCTGACTTGAGCGTCGATTTTTGTGATGCTCGTCAGGGGGGCGGAGCCTATGGAAAAACGCCAGCAACGC
GGCCTTTTTACGGTTCCTGGCCTTTTGCTGGCCTTTTGCTCACATGTTCTTTCCTGCGTTATCCCCTGAT
TCTGTGGATAACCGTATTACCGCCTTTGAGTGAGCTGATACCGCTCGCCGCAGCCGAACGACCGAGCGCA
GCGAGTCAGTGAGCGAGGAAGCGGAAGAGCGCCCAATACGCAAACCGCCTCTCCCCGCGCGTTGGCCGAT
TCATTAATGCAGCTGGCACGACAGGTTTCCCGACTGGAAAGCGGGCAGTGAGCGCAACGCAATTAATGTG
AGTTAGCTCACTCATTAGGCACCCCAGGCTTTACACTTTATGCTTCCGGCTCGTATGTTGTGTGGAATTG
TGAGCGGATAACAATTTCACACAGGAAACAGCTATGACCATGATTACGCCAAGCGCGCAATTAACCCTCA
CTAAAGGGAACAAAAGCTGGAGCTGCAAGC
Features (pLannotate 1.2.2; 31 found; start..end, strand, type, name):
      5..231     +  promoter       RSV promoter: Rous sarcoma virus enhancer/promoter
    232..412     +  LTR            5' LTR (truncated): truncated 5' long terminal repeat (LTR) from HIV-1
    459..584     +  misc_feature   HIV-1 Ψ: packaging signal of human immunodeficiency virus type 1
    568..931     +  CDS            HIV-1 gag (fragment): gag protein from human immunodeficiency virus 1; gag
   1077..1310    +  misc_feature   RRE: The Rev response element (RRE) of HIV-1 allows for Rev-dependent mRNA export from the nucleus to the cytoplasm.
   1687..1713    +  CDS            Rev (fragment): human immunodeficiency virus 1 (HIV-1) Rev protein; rev; enhances nuclear export of unspliced and incompletely spliced viral mRNAs
   1720..1743    +  promoter       SV40 promoter (fragment): SV40 early promoter
   1744..1815    +  promoter       SV40 promoter (fragment): SV40 enhancer and early promoter
   1839..1974    +  rep_origin     SV40 ori: SV40 origin of replication
   2020..2616    +  CDS            PuroR (fragment): puromycin N-acetyltransferase; pac from Streptomyces; confers resistance to puromycin
   2665..2782    +  misc_feature   cPPT/CTS: central polypurine tract and central termination sequence of HIV-1
   2847..2913    +  CDS            small t antigen (fragment): SV40 (simian virus 40) small t antigen
   2920..4098    +  promoter       EF-1α promoter: strong constitutive promoter for human elongation factor EF-1α
   4113..4817    +  CDS            p53 (fragment): human tumor suppressor protein that is often mutated in cancers; Homo sapiens TP53; responds to cellular stresses to regulate the expression of target genes
   4832..4885    +  promoter       U6 promoter (fragment): RNA polymerase III promoter for human U6 snRNA
   4927..5515    +  misc_feature   WPRE: woodchuck hepatitis virus posttranscriptional regulatory element
   5566..5585    +  misc_feature   cPPT/CTS (fragment): central polypurine tract and central termination sequence of HIV-1
   5587..5820    +  LTR            3' LTR (ΔU3): self-inactivating 3' long terminal repeat (LTR) from HIV-1
   5898..6019    +  polyA_signal   SV40 poly(A) signal: SV40 polyadenylation signal
   6059..6194    +  rep_origin     SV40 ori: SV40 origin of replication
   6215..6233    -  promoter       T7 promoter: promoter for bacteriophage T7 RNA polymerase
   6241..6396    +  CDS            lacZα (fragment): LacZα fragment of β-galactosidase; lacZ fragment
   6401..6829    +  rep_origin     f1 ori (sequence partly withheld): f1 bacteriophage origin of replication; arrow indicates direction of (+) strand synthesis
   6882..6986    +  promoter       AmpR promoter: bla
   6987..7847    +  CDS            AmpR: β-lactamase; bla; confers resistance to ampicillin, carbenicillin, and related antibiotics
   8018..8606    +  rep_origin     ori: high-copy-number ColE1/pMB1/pBR322/pUC origin of replication
   8789..8881    +  CDS            lacI (fragment): lac repressor; lacI; The lac repressor binds to the lac operator to inhibit transcription in E. coli. This inhibition can be relieved by adding lactose or isopropyl-β-D-thiogalactopyranoside (IPTG).
   8894..8915    +  protein_bind   CAP binding site: CAP binding activates transcription in the presence of cAMP. E. coli catabolite activator protein
   8930..8960    +  promoter       lac promoter: promoter for the E. coli lac operon
   8968..8984    +  protein_bind   lac operator: The lac repressor binds to the lac operator to inhibit transcription in E. coli. This inhibition can be relieved by adding lactose or isopropyl-β-D-thiogalactopyranoside (IPTG). lac repressor encoded by lacI
   9029..9047    +  promoter       T3 promoter: promoter for bacteriophage T3 RNA polymerase
