[The description below was written by a language model from this plasmid's Addgene catalogue record and pLannotate feature annotations shown in this document.]
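Description:
TFORF1254 is a third-generation-style, self-inactivating lentiviral expression plasmid built on the pLX_TRC317 backbone. It belongs to a barcoded library of human transcription factor open reading frames intended for overexpression in mammalian cells. In bacteria it is maintained through a high-copy ColE1/pUC-type origin and selected with ampicillin via the β-lactamase gene. An f1 origin and remnants of a lac/lacZα cloning region flanked by T7 and T3 promoters are also present in the plasmid backbone. The record notes that the plasmid can recombine during propagation, a known tendency of LTR-containing vectors.

The viral genome is transcribed from an RSV promoter fused to a truncated HIV-1 5' LTR. It carries the Ψ packaging signal with a partial gag sequence, the Rev response element for Rev-dependent nuclear export, a cPPT/CTS element, and a ΔU3 3' LTR followed by an SV40 polyadenylation signal. Two expression units lie between the LTRs. An SV40 early promoter drives puromycin N-acetyltransferase for selecting transduced cells. A full-length EF-1α promoter drives a human TP53 ORF, with a WPRE downstream to enhance transcript expression. The insert is listed at about 800 bp and is annotated as a p53 fragment, which fits the depositor's reference to a specific shorter TP53 transcript isoform rather than the canonical full-length protein. The ORF was synthesized commercially.

According to the catalogue entry, each library member carries a unique 24-bp barcode, although the feature table does not annotate it separately. The barcode lets the delivered transcription factor be identified by sequencing in pooled screens, such as those for factors that direct cell differentiation.
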