Addgene plasmid #142765: TFORF1254
Purpose: Lentiviral vector for overexpressing transcription factor ORFs with unique 24-bp barcodes. Barcodes facilitate identification of transcription factors in pooled screens.
Depositing lab: Feng Zhang. Depositing organization: Broad Institute. Publication: A transcription factor atlas of directed differentiation. Joung J, Ma S, Tay T, Geiger-Schuller KR, Kirchgatterer PC, Verdine VK, Guo B, Arias-Garcia MA, Allen WE, Singh A, Kuksenko O, Abudayyeh OO, Gootenberg JS, Fu Z, Macrae RK, Buenrostro JD, Regev A, Zhang F. Cell. 2023 Jan 5;186(1):209-229.e26. doi: 10.1016/j.cell.2022.11.026. PubMed 36608654.
Backbone
  Vector backbone: pLX_TRC317
  Backbone manufacturer: Broad Institute Genetic Perturbation Platform
  Backbone size w/o insert (bp): 8264
  Vector type: Mammalian Expression, Lentiviral
  Selectable markers: Puromycin
Growth in bacteria
  Bacterial resistance: Ampicillin, 100 μg/mL
  Growth temperature: 37°C
  Growth strain: NEB Stable
  Copy number: High Copy
Gene/Insert
  Gene/Insert name: TP53
  Species: H. sapiens (human)
  Insert size (bp): 806
  Entrez Gene: TP53 (a.k.a. BCC7, BMFS5, LFS1, P53, TRP53)
  Promoter: EF1a
  Cloning method: Unknown
  Sequencing primers: 5′ GGGTGGAGACTGAAGTTAGGCCAG; 3′ CACATAGCGTAAAAGGAGCAACATAG
Terms and licenses: Academic/Nonprofit Terms; Industry Terms: Not Available to Industry
Depositor comments: NM_001276697,ENST00000619186 . The transcription factor ORF portion of this plasmid was synthesized by Genewiz. Please test multiple small colonies in case of plasmid recombination. To make this collection available in a timely manner, a portion of this collection was not fully sequenced by Addgene. If an Addgene verified full plasmid sequence is not available, please contact us prior to placing an order to request the full sequence.
How to cite: TFORF1254 was a gift from Feng Zhang (Addgene plasmid # 142765 ; http://n2t.net/addgene:142765 ; RRID:Addgene_142765)
