>Addgene plasmid #142765 | TFORF1254 | depositor partial sequence | sequence record 280433 | Insert
ACCGCCACCATGGCCATCTACAAGCAGTCACAGCACATGACGGAGGTTGTGAGGCGCTGCCCCCACCATG
AGCGCTGCTCAGATAGCGATGGTCTGGCCCCTCCTCAGCATCTTATCCGAGTGGAAGGAAATTTGCGTGT
GGAGTATTTGGATGACAGAAACACTTTTCGACATAGTGTGGTGGTGCCCTATGAGCCGCCTGAGGTTGGC
TCTGACTGTACCACCATCCACTACAACTACATGTGTAACAGTTCCTGCATGGGCGGCATGAACCGGAGGC
CCATCCTCACCATCATCACACTGGAAGACTCCAGTGGTAATCTACTGGGACGGAACAGCTTTGAGGTGCG
TGTTTGTGCCTGTCCTGGGAGAGACCGGCGCACAGAGGAAGAGAATCTCCGCAAGAAAGGGGAGCCTCAC
CACGAGCTGCCCCCAGGGAGCACTAAGCGAGCACTGCCCAACAACACCAGCTCCTCTCCCCAGCCAAAGA
AGAAACCACTGGATGGAGAATATTTCACCCTTCAGATCCGTGGGCGTGAGCGCTTCGAGATGTTCCGAGA
GCTGAATGAGGCCTTGGAACTCAAGGATGCCCAGGCTGGGAAGGAGCCAGGGGGGAGCAGGGCTCACTCC
AGCCACCTGAAGTCCAAAAAGGGTCAGTCTACCTCCCGCCATAAAAAACTCATGTTCAAGACAGAAGGGC
CTGACTCAGACTAGTAATGAACTAGTCCGTAACTTGAAAGTATTTCGATTTCTTGGCTTTATATATCTTG
TGGAAAGGACGAGCATACTAGCTATCAGAACTCTTC
