>Addgene plasmid #142765 | TFORF1254 | depositor partial sequence | sequence record 280434 | Barcode
GCATACTAGCTATCAGAACTCTTC
